>Addgene plasmid #216602 | MECP2 - P388S in pENTR | addgene full sequence | sequence record 427158 | Addgene NGS Result
GCCTGGCAGTTCCCTACTCTCGCGTTAACGCTAGCATGGATGTTTTCCCAGTCACGACGTTGTAAAACGA
CGGCCAGTCTTAAGCTCGGGCCCCAAATAATGATTTTATTTTGACTGATAGTGACCTGTTCGTTGCAACA
AATTGATGAGCAATGCTTTTTTATAATGCCAACTTTGTACAAAAAAGCAGGCTCCGGCACCATGGTAGCT
GGGATGTTAGGGCTCAGGGAAGAAAAGTCAGAAGACCAGGACCTCCAGGGCCTCAAGGACAAACCCCTCA
AGTTTAAAAAGGTGAAGAAAGATAAGAAAGAAGAGAAAGAGGGCAAGCATGAGCCCGTGCAGCCATCAGC
CCACCACTCTGCTGAGCCCGCAGAGGCAGGCAAAGCAGAGACATCAGAAGGGTCAGGCTCCGCCCCGGCT
GTGCCGGAAGCTTCTGCCTCCCCCAAACAGCGGCGCTCCATCATCCGTGACCGGGGACCCATGTATGATG
ACCCCACCCTGCCTGAAGGCTGGACACGGAAGCTTAAGCAAAGGAAATCTGGCCGCTCTGCTGGGAAGTA
TGATGTGTATTTGATCAATCCCCAGGGAAAAGCCTTTCGCTCTAAAGTGGAGTTGATTGCGTACTTCGAA
AAGGTAGGCGACACATCCCTGGACCCTAATGATTTTGACTTCACGGTAACTGGGAGAGGGAGCCCCTCCC
GGCGAGAGCAGAAACCACCTAAGAAGCCCAAATCTCCCAAAGCTCCAGGAACTGGCAGAGGCCGGGGACG
CCCCAAAGGGAGCGGCACCACGAGACCCAAGGCGGCCACGTCAGAGGGTGTGCAGGTGAAAAGGGTCCTG
GAGAAAAGTCCTGGGAAGCTCCTTGTCAAGATGCCTTTTCAAACTTCGCCAGGGGGCAAGGCTGAGGGGG
GTGGGGCCACCACATCCACCCAGGTCATGGTGATCAAACGCCCCGGCAGGAAGCGAAAAGCTGAGGCCGA
CCCTCAGGCCATTCCCAAGAAACGGGGCCGAAAGCCGGGGAGTGTGGTGGCAGCCGCTGCCGCCGAGGCC
AAAAAGAAAGCCGTGAAGGAGTCTTCTATCCGATCTGTGCAGGAGACCGTACTCCCCATCAAGAAGCGCA
AGACCCGGGAGACGGTCAGCATCGAGGTCAAGGAAGTGGTGAAGCCCCTGCTGGTGTCCACCCTCGGTGA
GAAGAGCGGGAAAGGACTGAAGACCTGTAAGAGCCCTGGGCGGAAAAGCAAGGAGAGCAGCCCCAAGGGG
CGCAGCAGCAGCGCCTCCTCACCCCCCAAGAAGGAGCACCACCACCATCACCACCACTCAGAGTCCCCAA
AGGCCCCCGTGCCACTGCTCCCACCCCTGCCCTCACCTCCACCTGAGCCCGAGAGCTCCGAGGACCCCAC
CAGCCCCCCTGAGCCCCAGGACTTGAGCAGCAGCGTCTGCAAAGAGGAGAAGATGCCCAGAGGAGGCTCA
CTGGAGAGCGACGGCTGCCCCAAGGAGCCAGCTAAGACTCAGCCCGCGGTTGCCACCGCCGCCACGGCCG
CAGAAAAGTACAAACACCGAGGGGAGGGAGAGCGCAAAGACATTGTTTCATCCTCCATGCCAAGGCCAAA
CAGAGAGGAGCCTGTGGACAGCCGGACGCCCGTGACCGAGAGAGTTAGCTGATAGACCCAGCTTTCTTGT
ACAAAGTTGGCATTATAAAAAATAATTGCTCATCAATTTGTTGCAACGAACAGGTCACTATCAGTCAAAA
TAAAATCATTATTTGCCATCCAGCTGATATCCCCTATAGTGAGTCGTATTACATGGTCATAGCTGTTTCC
TGGCAGCTCTGGCCCGTGTCTCAAAATCTCTGATGTTACATTGCACAAGATAAAAATATATCATCATGCC
TCCTCTAGACCAGCCAGGACAGAAATGCCTCGACTTCGCTGCTACCCAAGGTTGCCGGGTGACGCACACC
GTGGAAACGGATGAAGGCACGAACCCAGTGGACATAAGCCTGTTCGGTTCGTAAGCTGTAATGCAAGTAG
CGTATGCGCTCACGCAACTGGTCCAGAACCTTGACCGAACGCAGCGGTGGTAACGGCGCAGTGGCGGTTT
TCATGGCTTGTTATGACTGTTTTTTTGGGGTACAGTCTATGCCTCGGGCATCCAAGCAGCAAGCGCGTTA
CGCCGTGGGTCGATGTTTGATGTTATGGAGCAGCAACGATGTTACGCAGCAGGGCAGTCGCCCTAAAACA
AAGTTAAACATTATGAGGGAAGCGGTGATCGCCGAAGTATCGACTCAACTATCAGAGGTAGTTGGCGTCA
TCGAGCGCCATCTCGAACCGACGTTGCTGGCCGTACATTTGTACGGCTCCGCAGTGGATGGCGGCCTGAA
GCCACACAGTGATATTGATTTGCTGGTTACGGTGACCGTAAGGCTTGATGAAACAACGCGGCGAGCTTTG
ATCAACGACCTTTTGGAAACTTCGGCTTCCCCTGGAGAGAGCGAGATTCTCCGCGCTGTAGAAGTCACCA
TTGTTGTGCACGACGACATCATTCCGTGGCGTTATCCAGCTAAGCGCGAACTGCAATTTGGAGAATGGCA
GCGCAATGACATTCTTGCAGGTATCTTCGAGCCAGCCACGATCGACATTGATCTGGCTATCTTGCTGACA
AAAGCAAGAGAACATAGCGTTGCCTTGGTAGGTCCAGCGGCGGAGGAACTCTTTGATCCGGTTCCTGAAC
AGGATCTATTTGAGGCGCTAAATGAAACCTTAACGCTATGGAACTCGCCGCCCGACTGGGCTGGCGATGA
GCGAAATGTAGTGCTTACGTTGTCCCGCATTTGGTACAGCGCAGTAACCGGCAAAATCGCGCCGAAGGAT
GTCGCTGCCGACTGGGCAATGGAGCGCCTGCCGGCCCAGTATCAGCCCGTCATACTTGAAGCTAGACAGG
CTTATCTTGGACAAGAAGAAGATCGCTTGGCCTCGCGCGCAGATCAGTTGGAAGAATTTGTCCACTACGT
GAAAGGCGAGATCACCAAGGTAGTCGGCAAATAACCCTCGAGCCACCCATGACCAAAATCCCTTAACGTG
AGTTACGCGTCGTTCCACTGAGCGTCAGACCCCGTAGAAAAGATCAAAGGATCTTCTTGAGATCCTTTTT
TTCTGCGCGTAATCTGCTGCTTGCAAACAAAAAAACCACCGCTACCAGCGGTGGTTTGTTTGCCGGATCA
AGAGCTACCAACTCTTTTTCCGAAGGTAACTGGCTTCAGCAGAGCGCAGATACCAAATACTGTTCTTCTA
GTGTAGCCGTAGTTAGGCCACCACTTCAAGAACTCTGTAGCACCGCCTACATACCTCGCTCTGCTAATCC
TGTTACCAGTGGCTGCTGCCAGTGGCGATAAGTCGTGTCTTACCGGGTTGGACTCAAGACGATAGTTACC
GGATAAGGCGCAGCGGTCGGGCTGAACGGGGGGTTCGTGCACACAGCCCAGCTTGGAGCGAACGACCTAC
ACCGAACTGAGATACCTACAGCGTGAGCTATGAGAAAGCGCCACGCTTCCCGAAGGGAGAAAGGCGGACA
GGTATCCGGTAAGCGGCAGGGTCGGAACAGGAGAGCGCACGAGGGAGCTTCCAGGGGGAAACGCCTGGTA
TCTTTATAGTCCTGTCGGGTTTCGCCACCTCTGACTTGAGCGTCGATTTTTGTGATGCTCGTCAGGGGGG
CGGAGCCTATGGAAAAACGCCAGCAACGCGGCCTTTTTACGGTTCCTGGCCTTTTGCTGGCCTTTTGCTC
ACATGTTCTTTCCTGCGTTATCCCCTGATTCTGTGGATAACCGTATTACCGCCTTTGAGTGAGCTGATAC
CGCTCGCCGCAGCCGAACGACCGAGCGCAGCGAGTCAGTGAGCGAGGAAGCGGAAGAGCGCCCAATACGC
AAACCGCCTCTCCCCGCGCGTTGGCCGATTCATTAATGCAGCTGGCACGACAGGTTTCCCGACTGGAAAG
CGGGCAGTGAGCGCAACGCAATTAATACGCGTACCGCTAGCCAGGAAGAGTTTGTAGAAACGCAAAAAGG
CCATCCGTCAGGATGGCCTTCTGCTTAGTTTGATGCCTGGCAGTTTATGGCGGGCGTCCTGCCCGCCACC
CTCCGGGCCGTTGCTTCACAACGTTCAAATCCGCTCCCGGCGGATTTGTCCTACTCAGGAGAGCGTTCAC
CGACAAACAACAGATAAAACGAAAGGCCCAGTCTTCCGACTGAGCCTTTCGTTTTATTTGAT
Features (pLannotate 1.2.2; 12 found; start..end, strand, type, name):
     42..78      -  CDS            lacZα (fragment): LacZα fragment of β-galactosidase; lacZ fragment
     94..193     +  protein_bind   attL1: mutant version of attL; recombination site for the Gateway® LR reaction LR Clonase™
    202..1659    +  CDS            MECP2: MECP2_HUMAN - Experimental evidence at protein level: Swiss-Prot protein existence level 1. Chromosomal protein that binds to methylated DNA. It can bind specifically to a single methyl-CpG pair. It is not influenced by sequences flanking the methyl-CpGs. Mediates transcriptional repression through interaction with histone deacetylase and the corepressor SIN3A. Binds both 5-methylcytosine (5mC) and 5-hydroxymethylcytosine (5hmC)- containing DNA, with a preference for 5-methylcytosine (5mC). From Homo sapiens (Human).
   1666..1765    -  protein_bind   attL2: mutant version of attL; recombination site for the Gateway® LR reaction LR Clonase™
   1783..1801    -  promoter       T7 promoter: promoter for bacteriophage T7 RNA polymerase
   1991..2014    +  promoter       Pc promoter (fragment): intI1 (promoter lies within the coding sequence); class 1 integron promoter
   2190..2246    +  CDS            GmR (fragment): gentamycin acetyltransferase; aacC1; confers resistance to gentamycin
   2253..3044    +  CDS            SmR: aminoglycoside adenylyltransferase (Murphy, 1985); aadA; confers resistance to spectinomycin and streptomycin
   3137..3725    +  rep_origin     ori: high-copy-number ColE1/pMB1/pBR322/pUC origin of replication
   3908..4000    +  CDS            lacI (fragment): lac repressor; lacI; The lac repressor binds to the lac operator to inhibit transcription in E. coli. This inhibition can be relieved by adding lactose or isopropyl-β-D-thiogalactopyranoside (IPTG).
   4055..4082    -  terminator     rrnB T2 terminator: transcription terminator T2 from the E. coli rrnB gene
   4214..4257    +  terminator     rrnB T1 terminator: Escherichia coli rrnB; transcription terminator T1 from the E. coli rrnB gene
