[The description below was written by a language model from this plasmid's Addgene catalogue record and pLannotate feature annotations shown in this document.]
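Description:
MECP2 - P388S in pENTR is a Gateway entry (donor) plasmid built on the pCR8-GW-TOPO backbone, carrying the human MECP2 coding sequence with a P388S substitution that the record describes as an autism spectrum disorder–associated mutation. The sequenced plasmid is about 4.3 kb, consistent with a roughly 2.8 kb backbone plus a roughly 1.5 kb insert. It is maintained in E. coli through a high-copy ColE1/pUC-type origin and selected with spectinomycin via the aadA (SmR) aminoglycoside adenylyltransferase gene. A fragment of the class 1 integron Pc promoter and a short gentamicin-resistance remnant lie just upstream of this marker. rrnB T1 and T2 terminators elsewhere in the backbone likely help insulate the cloning region from read-through transcription, and small lacZα and lacI fragments appear to be backbone remnants with no evident function.

The MECP2 open reading frame, which encodes the methyl-CpG-binding chromosomal protein involved in transcriptional repression, was inserted by Gibson cloning and sits between attL1 and attL2 sites. An LR Clonase reaction can therefore transfer it directionally into any attR-containing destination vector. The entry clone has no promoter positioned to express the insert. The only nearby promoter is a T7 promoter outside attL2 that points back toward the insert on the opposite strand, so expression depends on the chosen destination vector. According to the depositor, the insert includes a Kozak sequence that also reads through as a linker, making the clone compatible with destination vectors that add N-terminal tags. The plasmid serves as a source for building expression constructs of this MECP2 variant; the record does not specify the downstream assays or host systems.
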