Addgene plasmid #216602: MECP2 - P388S in pENTR
Purpose: gateway cloning donor vector containing MECP2 ASD mutation
Depositing lab: Douglas Allan & Christopher Loewen. Depositing organization: University of British Columbia.
Backbone
  Vector backbone: pCR8-GW-TOPO
  Backbone manufacturer: GenScript
  Backbone size w/o insert (bp): 2800
  Vector type: Gateway Entry Plasmid
Growth in bacteria
  Bacterial resistance: Spectinomycin, 50 μg/mL
  Growth temperature: 37°C
  Growth strain: DH5alpha
  Copy number: High Copy
Gene/Insert
  Gene/Insert name: MECP2
  Species: H. sapiens (human)
  Insert size (bp): 1500
  Mutation: P388S
  Entrez Gene: MECP2 (a.k.a. AUTSX3, MRX16, MRX79, MRXS13, MRXSL, PPMX, RS, RTS, RTT)
  Cloning method: Gibson Cloning
  Sequencing primers: 5′ M13 fwd; 3′ M13 rev
Terms and licenses: Academic/Nonprofit Terms; Industry Terms: Not Available to Industry
Depositor comments: insert contains a Kozak sequence that encodes a linker for cloning into N-terminal tagging pDEST vectors
How to cite: MECP2 - P388S in pENTR was a gift from Douglas Allan & Christopher Loewen (Addgene plasmid # 216602 ; http://n2t.net/addgene:216602 ; RRID:Addgene_216602)
